>Addgene plasmid #57842 | mKO-Fibrillarin-7 | addgene full sequence | sequence record 175001 | Addgene NGS Result
ATGGTGAGTGTGATTAAACCAGAGATGAAGATGAGGTACTACATGGACGGCTCCGTCAATGGGCATGAGT
TCACAATTGAAGGTGAAGGCACAGGCAGACCTTACGAGGGACATCAAGAGATGACACTACGCGTCACAAT
GGCCAAGGGCGGGCCAATGCCTTTCGCGTTTGACTTAGTGTCACACGTGTTCTGTTACGGCCACAGACCT
TTTACTAAATATCCAGAAGAGATACCAGACTATTTCAAACAAGCATTTCCTGAAGGCCTGTCATGGGAAA
GGTCGTTGGAGTTCGAAGATGGTGGGTCCGCTTCAGTCAGTGCGCATATAAGCCTTAGAGGAAACACCTT
CTACCACAAATCCAAATTTACTGGGGTTAACTTTCCTGCCGATGGTCCTATCATGCAAAACCAAAGTGTT
GATTGGGAGCCATCAACCGAGAAAATTACTGCCAGCGACGGAGTTCTGAAGGGTGATGTTACGATGTACC
TAAAACTTGAAGGAGGCGGCAATCACAAATGCCAATTCAAGACTACTTACAAGGCGGCAAAAAAGATTCT
TAAAATGCCAGGAAGCCATTACATCAGCCATCGCCTCGTCAGGAAAACCGAAGGCAACATTACTGAGCTG
GTAGAAGATGCAGTAGCTCATTCCTCCGGACTCAGATCTCGAGCCATGAAGCCAGGATTCAGTCCCCGTG
GGGGTGGCTTTGGCGGCCGAGGGGGCTTTGGTGACCGTGGTGGTCGTGGAGGCCGAGGGGGCTTTGGCGG
GGGCCGAGGCCAAGGCGGAGGCTTTAGAGGTCGTGGACGAGGAGGAGGTGGAGGCGGCGGCGGCGGTGGA
GGAGGAGGAAGAGGTGGTGGAGGCTTCCATTTTGGTGGCAACCGGGGTCGTGGTCGGGGAGGAAAAAGAG
GAAACCAGTCGGGGAAGAATGTGATGGTGGAGCCGCATCGGCATGAGGGTGTCTTCATTTGTCGGGGAAA
GGAAGATGCACTGGTCACCAAGAACCTGGTCCCTGGGGAATCAGTTTATGGAGAGAAGAGAGTCTCGATT
TCGGAAGGAGATGACAAAATTGAGTACCGAGCCTGGAACCCCTTCCGCTCCAAGCTAGCAGCAGCAATCC
TGGGTGGTGTGGACCAGATCCACATCAAACCGGGGGCTAAGGTTCTCTACCTCGGGGCTGCCTCGGGCAC
CACGGTCTCCCATGTCTCTGACATCGTTGGTCCGGATGGTCTAGTCTATGCAGTCGAGTTCTCCCACCGC
TCTGGCCGTGACCTCATTAACTTGGCCAAGAAGAGGACCAACATCATTCCTGTGATCGAGGATGCTCGAC
ACCCACACAAATACCGCATGCTCATCGCAATGGTGGATGTGATCTTTGCTGATGTGGCCCAGCCAGACCA
GACCCGGATTGTGGCCCTGAATGCCCACACCTTCCTGCGTAATGGAGGACACTTTGTGATTTCCATTAAG
GCCAACTGCATTGACTCCACAGCCTCAGCCGAGGCCGTGTTTGCCTCCGAAGTGAAAAAGATGCAACAGG
AGAACATGAAGCCGCAGGAGCAGTTGACCCTTGAGCCATATGAAAGAGACCATGCCGTGGTCGTGGGAGT
GTACAGGCCACCCCCCAAGGTGAAGAACTGAGGATCCACCGGATCTAGATAACTGATCATAATCAGCCAT
ACCACATTTGTAGAGGTTTTACTTGCTTTAAAAAACCTCCCACACCTCCCCCTGAACCTGAAACATAAAA
TGAATGCAATTGTTGTTGTTAACTTGTTTATTGCAGCTTATAATGGTTACAAATAAAGCAATAGCATCAC
AAATTTCACAAATAAAGCATTTTTTTCACTGCATTCTAGTTGTGGTTTGTCCAAACTCATCAATGTATCT
TAACGCGTAAATTGTAAGCGTTAATATTTTGTTAAAATTCGCGTTAAATTTTTGTTAAATCAGCTCATTT
TTTAACCAATAGGCCGAAATCGGCAAAATCCCTTATAAATCAAAAGAATAGACCGAGATAGGGT
[37 nt withheld, positions 2025-2061]
AAAGAACGTGGACTCCAACGTCAAAGG
[49 nt withheld, positions 2089-2137]
T
[91 nt withheld, positions 2139-2229]
G
[124 nt withheld, positions 2231-2354]
CAGGTGGCACTTTTCGGGGAAATGTGCGCGGAACCCCTATTTGTTTATTTTTCTAAATACATTCAAATAT
GTATCCGCTCATGAGACAATAACCCTGATAAATGCTTCAATAATATTGAAAAAGGAAGAGTCCTGAGGCG
GAAAGAACCAGCTGTGGAATGTGTGTCAGTTAGGGTGTGGAAAGTCCCCAGGCTCCCCAGCAGGCAGAAG
TATGCAAAGCATGCATCTCAATTAGTCAGCAACCAGGTGTGGAAAGTCCCCAGGCTCCCCAGCAGGCAGA
AGTATGCAAAGCATGCATCTCAATTAGTCAGCAACCATAGTCCCGCCCCTAACTCCGCCCATCCCGCCCC
TAACTCCGCCCAGTTCCGCCCATTCTCCGCCCCATGGCTGACTAATTTTTTTTATTTATGCAGAGGCCGA
GGCCGCCTCGGCCTCTGAGCTATTCCAGAAGTAGTGAGGAGGCTTTTTTGGAGGCCTAGGCTTTTGCAAA
GATCGATCAAGAGACAGGATGAGGATCGTTTCGCATGATTGAACAAGATGGATTGCACGCAGGTTCTCCG
GCCGCTTGGGTGGAGAGGCTATTCGGCTATGACTGGGCACAACAGACAATCGGCTGCTCTGATGCCGCCG
TGTTCCGGCTGTCAGCGCAGGGGCGCCCGGTTCTTTTTGTCAAGACCGACCTGTCCGGTGCCCTGAATGA
ACTGCAAGACGAGGCAGCGCGGCTATCGTGGCTGGCCACGACGGGCGTTCCTTGCGCAGCTGTGCTCGAC
GTTGTCACTGAAGCGGGAAGGGACTGGCTGCTATTGGGCGAAGTGCCGGGGCAGGATCTCCTGTCATCTC
ACCTTGCTCCTGCCGAGAAAGTATCCATCATGGCTGATGCAATGCGGCGGCTGCATACGCTTGATCCGGC
TACCTGCCCATTCGACCACCAAGCGAAACATCGCATCGAGCGAGCACGTACTCGGATGGAAGCCGGTCTT
GTCGATCAGGATGATCTGGACGAAGAGCATCAGGGGCTCGCGCCAGCCGAACTGTTCGCCAGGCTCAAGG
CGAGCATGCCCGACGGCGAGGATCTCGTCGTGACCCATGGCGATGCCTGCTTGCCGAATATCATGGTGGA
AAATGGCCGCTTTTCTGGATTCATCGACTGTGGCCGGCTGGGTGTGGCGGACCGCTATCAGGACATAGCG
TTGGCTACCCGTGATATTGCTGAAGAGCTTGGCGGCGAATGGGCTGACCGCTTCCTCGTGCTTTACGGTA
TCGCCGCTCCCGATTCGCAGCGCATCGCCTTCTATCGCCTTCTTGACGAGTTCTTCTGAGCGGGACTCTG
GGGTTCGAAATGACCGACCAAGCGACGCCCAACCTGCCATCACGAGATTTCGATTCCACCGCCGCCTTCT
ATGAAAGGTTGGGCTTCGGAATCGTTTTCCGGGACGCCGGCTGGATGATCCTCCAGCGCGGGGATCTCAT
GCTGGAGTTCTTCGCCCACCCTAGGGGGAGGCTAACTGAAACACGGAAGGAGACAATACCGGAAGGAACC
CGCGCTATGACGGCAATAAAAAGACAGAATAAAACGCACGGTGTTGGGTCGTTTGTTCATAAACGCGGGG
TTCGGTCCCAGGGCTGGCACTCTGTCGATACCCCACCGAGACCCCATTGGGGCCAATACGCCCGCGTTTC
TTCCTTTTCCCCACCCCACCCCCCAAGTTCGGGTGAAGGCCCAGGGCTCGCAGCCAACGTCGGGGCGGCA
GGCCCTGCCATAGCCTCAGGTTACTCATATATACTTTAGATTGATTTAAAACTTCATTTTTAATTTAAAA
GGATCTAGGTGAAGATCCTTTTTGATAATCTCATGACCAAAATCCCTTAACGTGAGTTTTCGTTCCACTG
AGCGTCAGACCCCGTAGAAAAGATCAAAGGATCTTCTTGAGATCCTTTTTTTCTGCGCGTAATCTGCTGC
TTGCAAACAAAAAAACCACCGCTACCAGCGGTGGTTTGTTTGCCGGATCAAGAGCTACCAACTCTTTTTC
CGAAGGTAACTGGCTTCAGCAGAGCGCAGATACCAAATACTGTTCTTCTAGTGTAGCCGTAGTTAGGCCA
CCACTTCAAGAACTCTGTAGCACCGCCTACATACCTCGCTCTGCTAATCCTGTTACCAGTGGCTGCTGCC
AGTGGCGATAAGTCGTGTCTTACCGGGTTGGACTCAAGACGATAGTTACCGGATAAGGCGCAGCGGTCGG
GCTGAACGGGGGGTTCGTGCACACAGCCCAGCTTGGAGCGAACGACCTACACCGAACTGAGATACCTACA
GCGTGAGCTATGAGAAAGCGCCACGCTTCCCGAAGGGAGAAAGGCGGACAGGTATCCGGTAAGCGGCAGG
GTCGGAACAGGAGAGCGCACGAGGGAGCTTCCAGGGGGAAACGCCTGGTATCTTTATAGTCCTGTCGGGT
TTCGCCACCTCTGACTTGAGCGTCGATTTTTGTGATGCTCGTCAGGGGGGCGGAGCCTATGGAAAAACGC
CAGCAACGCGGCCTTTTTACGGTTCCTGGCCTTTTGCTGGCCTTTTGCTCACATGTTCTTTCCTGCGTTA
TCCCCTGATTCTGTGGATAACCGTATTACCGCCATGCATTAGTTATTAATAGTAATCAATTACGGGGTCA
TTAGTTCATAGCCCATATATGGAGTTCCGCGTTACATAACTTACGGTAAATGGCCCGCCTGGCTGACCGC
CCAACGACCCCCGCCCATTGACGTCAATAATGACGTATGTTCCCATAGTAACGCCAATAGGGACTTTCCA
TTGACGTCAATGGGTGGAGTATTTACGGTAAACTGCCCACTTGGCAGTACATCAAGTGTATCATATGCCA
AGTACGCCCCCTATTGACGTCAATGACGGTAAATGGCCCGCCTGGCATTATGCCCAGTACATGACCTTAT
GGGACTTTCCTACTTGGCAGTACATCTACGTATTAGTCATCGCTATTACCATGGTGATGCGGTTTTGGCA
GTACATCAATGGGCGTGGATAGCGGTTTGACTCACGGGGATTTCCAAGTCTCCACCCCATTGACGTCAAT
GGGAGTTTGTTTTGGCACCAAAATCAACGGGACTTTCCAAAATGTCGTAACAACTCCGCCCCATTGACGC
AAATGGGCGGTAGGCGTGTACGGTGGGAGGTCTATATAAGCAGAGCTGGTTTAGTGAACCGTCAGATCCG
CTAGCGCTACCGGTACC
Features (pLannotate 1.2.2; 15 found; start..end, strand, type, name):
      1..654     +  CDS            mKO: mKO is a basic (constitutively fluorescent) orange fluorescent protein published in 2004, derived from Verrillofungia concinna. It has low acid sensitivity.
    655..674     +  misc_feature   MCS (fragment): multiple cloning site
    676..1638    +  CDS            FBL: FBRL_HUMAN - Also known as FIB1, FLRN. Experimental evidence at protein level: Swiss-Prot protein existence level 1. S-adenosyl-L-methionine-dependent methyltransferase that has the ability to methylate both RNAs and proteins (PubMed:24352239, PubMed:30540930, PubMed:32017898). Involved in pre-rRNA processing by catalyzing the site-specific 2'-hydroxyl methylation of ribose moieties in pre-ribosomal RNA (PubMed:30540930). Site specificity is provided by a guide RNA that base pairs with the substrate (By similarity). Methylation occurs at a characteristic distance from the sequence involved in
   1664..1748    +  CDS            large T antigen (fragment): large T antigen from SV40 (simian virus 40)
   1771..1892    +  polyA_signal   SV40 poly(A) signal: SV40 polyadenylation signal
   1926..2354    -  rep_origin     f1 ori (sequence partly withheld): f1 bacteriophage origin of replication; arrow indicates direction of (+) strand synthesis
   2381..2485    +  promoter       AmpR promoter: bla
   2487..2844    +  promoter       SV40 promoter: SV40 enhancer and early promoter
   2879..3673    +  CDS            NeoR/KanR: aminoglycoside phosphotransferase from Tn5; aph(3')-II (or nptII); confers resistance to neomycin, kanamycin, and G418 (Geneticin®)
   3694..3846    +  CDS            ble (fragment): BLE_KLEPN - Experimental evidence at protein level: Swiss-Prot protein existence level 1. Binding protein with a strong affinity to the bleomycin family of antibiotics. Binds to CL990; an antimitotic-antibiotic compound. From Klebsiella pneumoniae.
   3905..3952    +  polyA_signal   HSV TK poly(A) signal: herpes simplex virus thymidine kinase polyadenylation signal (Cole and Stacy, 1985)
   4043..4059    -  polyA_signal   bGH poly(A) signal (fragment): bovine growth hormone polyadenylation signal
   4281..4869    +  rep_origin     ori: high-copy-number ColE1/pMB1/pBR322/pUC origin of replication
   5044..5347    +  enhancer       CMV enhancer: human cytomegalovirus immediate early enhancer
   5348..5551    +  promoter       CMV promoter: human cytomegalovirus (CMV) immediate early promoter
