[The description below was written by a language model from this plasmid's Addgene catalogue record and pLannotate feature annotations shown in this document.]
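Description:
mKO-Fibrillarin-7 is a mammalian expression plasmid that produces human fibrillarin (FBL) fused at its N terminus to the monomeric Kusabira Orange fluorescent protein mKO, a constitutively fluorescent orange protein derived from the coral Verrillofungia concinna. The sequenced construct is about 5.6 kb. It is built on an mKO-bearing backbone whose layout (a fluorescent protein followed by a cloning site) places mKO directly upstream of a short multiple-cloning-site remnant that serves as the linker to the FBL coding sequence. Expression is driven by the human cytomegalovirus immediate early enhancer and promoter and terminated by an SV40 polyadenylation signal. The record notes two substitutions in the fibrillarin insert, R36Q and S66F, relative to the reference transcript; their functional significance is not stated.

The plasmid is propagated in E. coli from a high-copy pUC-type origin under kanamycin selection, and an f1 origin is also present. A single NeoR/KanR (Tn5 aminoglycoside phosphotransferase) gene is preceded by both a bacterial bla promoter and the SV40 enhancer/early promoter and followed by an HSV TK polyadenylation signal. It therefore confers kanamycin resistance in bacteria and G418 resistance in transfected mammalian cells, allowing stable lines to be selected. The short large T antigen, ble and bGH fragments in the annotation appear to be residual backbone matches rather than functional elements.

Fibrillarin is a methyltransferase involved in pre-rRNA processing, and the fusion is catalogued as a marker for the nucleolus. It is intended for fluorescence imaging of that compartment, with recorded excitation and emission maxima of 548 and 561 nm.
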