Addgene plasmid #57842: mKO-Fibrillarin-7
Purpose: Localization: Nuclear - Nucleolus, Excitation: 548, Emission: 561
Depositing lab: Michael Davidson. Depositing organization: Florida State University, Tallahassee. Publication: Fluorescent protein tracking and detection: fluorescent protein structure and color variants. Rizzo MA, Davidson MW, Piston DW. Cold Spring Harb Protoc. 2009 Dec;2009(12):pdb.top63. doi: 10.1101/pdb.top63. PubMed 20150100.
Backbone
  Vector backbone: mKO
  Backbone size w/o insert (bp): 4750
  Vector type: Mammalian Expression
  Selectable markers: Neomycin (select with G418)
Growth in bacteria
  Bacterial resistance: Kanamycin, 50 μg/mL
  Growth temperature: 37°C
  Growth strain: DH5alpha
  Copy number: High Copy
Gene/Insert
  Gene/Insert name: Fibrillarin (alt name: NM_001436.3)
  Species: H. sapiens (human)
  Mutation: R36Q, S66F
  Entrez Gene: FBL (a.k.a. FIB, FLRN, Nop1, RNU3IP1)
  Promoter: CMV
  Tag / fusion protein: mKO (N terminal on backbone)
  Cloning method: Unknown
  Sequencing primers: 5′ CMV-F; 3′ SV40pA-R
Terms and licenses: Academic/Nonprofit Terms; Industry Terms: Not Available to Industry
Depositor comments: . Excitation = 548; Emission = 561
How to cite: mKO-Fibrillarin-7 was a gift from Michael Davidson (Addgene plasmid # 57842 ; http://n2t.net/addgene:57842 ; RRID:Addgene_57842)
