>Addgene plasmid #57842 | mKO-Fibrillarin-7 | depositor partial sequence | sequence record 88993 | insert sequence
GACGTCAGATCCGCTAGCGCTACCGGTACCATGGTGAGTGTGATTAAACCAGAGATGAAGATGAGGTACT
ACATGGACGGCTCCGTCAATGGGCATGAGTTCACAATTGAAGGTGAAGGCACAGGCAGACCTTACGAGGG
ACATCAAGAGATGACACTACGCGTCACAATGGCCAAGGGCGGGCCAATGCCTTTCGCGTTTGACTTAGTG
TCACACGTGTTCTGTTACGGCCACAGACCTTTTACTAAATATCCAGAAGAGATACCAGACTATTTCAAAC
AAGCATTTCCTGAAGGCCTGTCATGGGAAAGGTCGTTGGAGTTCGAAGATGGTGGGTCCGCTTCAGTCAG
TGCGCATATAAGCCTTAGAGGAAACACCTTCTACCACAAATCCAAATTTACTGGGGTTAACTTTCCTGCC
GATGGTCCTATCATGCAAAACCAAAGTGTTGATTGGGAGCCATCAACCGAGAAAATTACTGCCAGCGACG
GAGTTCTGAAGGGTGATGTTACGATGTACCTAAAACTTGAAGGAGGCGGCAATCACAAATGCCAATTCAA
GACTACTTACAAGGCGGCAAAAAAGATTCTTAAAATGCCAGGAAGCCATTACATCAGCCATCGCCTCGTC
AGGAAAACCGAAGGCAACATTACTGAGCTGGTAGAAGATGCAGTAGCTCATTCCTCCGGACTCAGATCTC
GAGCCATGAAGCCAGGATTCAGTCCCCGTGGGGGTGGCTTTGGCGGCCGAGGGGGCTTTGGTGACCGTGG
TGGTCGTGGAGGCCGAGGGGGCTTTGGCGGGGGCCGAGGCCAAGGCGGAGGCTTTAGAGGTCGTGGACGA
GGAGGAGGTGGAGGCGGCGGCGGCGGTGGAGGAGGAGGAAGAGGTGGTGGAGGCTTCCATTTTGGTGGCA
ACCGGGGTCGTGGTCGGGGAGGAAAAAGAGGAAACCAGTCGGGGAAGAATGTGATGGTGGAGCCGCATCG
GCATGAGGGTGTCTTCATTTGTCGGGGAAAGGAAGATGCACTGGTCACCAAGAACCTGGTCCCTGGGGAA
TCAGTTTATGGAGAGAAGAGAGTCTCGATTTCGGAAGGAGATGACAAAATTGAGTACCGAGCCTGGAACC
CCTTCCGCTCCAAGCTAGCAGCAGCAATCCTGGGTGGTGTGGACCAGATCCACATCAAACCGGGGGCTAA
GGTTCTCTACCTCGGGGCTGCCTCGGGCACCACGGTCTCCCATGTCTCTGACATCGTTGGTCCGGATGGT
CTAGTCTATGCAGTCGAGTTCTCCCACCGCTCTGGCCGTGACCTCATTAACTTGGCCAAGAAGAGGACCA
ACATCATTCCTGTGATCGAGGATGCTCGACACCCACACAAATACCGCATGCTCATCGCAATGGTGGATGT
GATCTTTGCTGATGTGGCCCAGCCAGACCAGACCCGGATTGTGGCCCTGAATGCCCACACCTTCCTGCGT
AATGGAGGACACTTTGTGATTTCCATTAAGGCCAACTGCATTGACTCCACAGCCTCAGCCGAGGCCGTGT
TTGCCTCCGAAGTGAAAAAGATGCAACAGGAGAACATGAAGCCGCAGGAGCAGTTGACCCTTGAGCCATA
TGAAAGAGACCATGCCGTGGTCGTGGGAGTGTACAGGCCACCCCCCAAGGTGAAGAACTGAGGATCCACC
GGATCTAGATAACTGATCATAATCAGCCATACCACATT
